Addgene plasmid #237488: CCLMPC_HA-NUP98::JADE2
Purpose: Express HA-tagged NUP98::JADE2 in dual promoter lentiviral vector
Depositing lab: Charles Mullighan. Depositing organization: St. Jude Children's Research Hospital. Publication: KAT6A and KAT7 Histone Acetyltransferase Complexes Are Molecular Dependencies and Therapeutic Targets in NUP98-Rearranged Acute Myeloid Leukemia. Michmerhuizen NL, Heikamp EB, Iacobucci I, Umeda M, Arthur B, Mishra V, Park CS, Di Giacomo D, Hiltenbrand R, Gao Q, Radko-Juettner S, Lott J, Martucci C, Subramanyam V, Hatton C, Wenge DV, Baviskar P, Portola P, Claquin A, Chandra B, Baggett DW, Khalighifar A, Huang H, Zhou P, Long L, Shi H, Sun Y, Papachristou EK, Sekhar Reddy Chilamakuri C, de Luna Vitorino FN, Gongora JM, Wu H, Pounds SB, Janke LJ, Kentsis A, D'Santos CS, Garcia BA, Kriwacki RW, Chi H, Klco JM, Armstrong SA, Mullighan CG. Cancer Discov. 2025 Jun 19. doi: 10.1158/2159-8290.CD-24-1772. PubMed 40536430.
Backbone
  Vector backbone: CCLMPC
  Vector type: Mammalian Expression, Lentiviral
Growth in bacteria
  Bacterial resistance: Ampicillin, 100 μg/mL
  Growth temperature: 37°C
  Growth strain: NEB Stable
  Copy number: High Copy
Gene/Insert
  Gene/Insert name: HA-NUP98::JADE2
  Species: H. sapiens (human)
  Entrez Gene: NUP98 (a.k.a. ADIR2, NUP196, NUP96, Nup98-96); JADE2 (a.k.a. JADE-2, PHF15)
  Promoter: MND/PGK
  Tag / fusion protein: HA (N terminal on insert)
  Cloning method: Gateway Cloning
Terms and licenses: Academic/Nonprofit Terms; Industry Terms: Not Available to Industry
How to cite: CCLMPC_HA-NUP98::JADE2 was a gift from Charles Mullighan (Addgene plasmid # 237488 ; http://n2t.net/addgene:237488 ; RRID:Addgene_237488)
