[The description below was written by a language model from this plasmid's Addgene catalogue record and pLannotate feature annotations shown in this document.]
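Description:
CCLMPC_HA-NUP98::JADE2 is a 12.3 kb self-inactivating HIV-1-based lentiviral transfer plasmid built on the CCLMPC backbone for stable expression of a human leukemia-associated fusion protein in mammalian cells. In bacteria it is maintained through a high-copy ColE1/pUC origin and selected with ampicillin via the β-lactamase gene. An f1 origin, an SV40 origin and residual lac/lacZα and T3/T7 promoter elements remain from the parental cloning backbone. The viral genome is transcribed in packaging cells from a CMV enhancer/promoter fused to a truncated 5' LTR. It carries the Ψ packaging signal with a gag fragment, the RRE for Rev-dependent nuclear export, and the cPPT/CTS. It ends in a ΔU3 3' LTR followed by an SV40 polyadenylation signal, so the integrated provirus lacks LTR promoter activity and expression depends on the internal promoters.

The payload is a dual-promoter arrangement. The record names the first promoter as MND, which corresponds to the murine leukemia virus LTR-derived fragments annotated just upstream of the insert. It drives an N-terminally HA-tagged fusion of an amino-terminal portion of NUP98 joined to JADE2, a scaffold subunit of HBO1 histone acetyltransferase complexes. The insert is flanked by attB1 and attB2 sites, consistent with its introduction by Gateway recombination. Downstream, a mouse PGK promoter independently drives mCherry, which allows transduced cells to be identified or sorted by red fluorescence. The construct is intended for expressing NUP98::JADE2, and the associated publication concerns KAT6A and KAT7 acetyltransferase complexes as dependencies in NUP98-rearranged acute myeloid leukemia.
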