Features (pLannotate 1.2.2; 35 found; start..end, strand, type, name):
    916..1504    +  rep_origin     ori: high-copy-number ColE1/pMB1/pBR322/pUC origin of replication
   1687..1779    +  CDS            lacI (fragment): lac repressor; lacI; The lac repressor binds to the lac operator to inhibit transcription in E. coli. This inhibition can be relieved by adding lactose or isopropyl-β-D-thiogalactopyranoside (IPTG).
   1792..1813    +  protein_bind   CAP binding site: CAP binding activates transcription in the presence of cAMP. E. coli catabolite activator protein
   1828..1858    +  promoter       lac promoter: promoter for the E. coli lac operon
   1862..1884    +  protein_bind   lac operator (fragment): The lac repressor binds to the lac operator to inhibit transcription in E. coli. This inhibition can be relieved by adding lactose or isopropyl-β-D-thiogalactopyranoside (IPTG). lac repressor encoded by lacI
   1927..1945    +  promoter       T3 promoter: promoter for bacteriophage T3 RNA polymerase
   2046..2425    +  enhancer       CMV enhancer: human cytomegalovirus immediate early enhancer
   2426..2629    +  promoter       CMV promoter: human cytomegalovirus (CMV) immediate early promoter
   2644..2824    +  LTR            5' LTR (truncated): truncated 5' long terminal repeat (LTR) from HIV-1
   2871..2996    +  misc_feature   HIV-1 Ψ: packaging signal of human immunodeficiency virus type 1
   2980..3343    +  CDS            HIV-1 gag (fragment): gag protein from human immunodeficiency virus 1; gag
   3489..3722    +  misc_feature   RRE: The Rev response element (RRE) of HIV-1 allows for Rev-dependent mRNA export from the nucleus to the cytoplasm.
   4099..4199    +  CDS            Rev (fragment): human immunodeficiency virus 1 (HIV-1) Rev protein; rev; enhances nuclear export of unspliced and incompletely spliced viral mRNAs
   4200..4218    -  misc_feature   MCS (fragment): pBluescript multiple cloning site
   4248..4365    +  misc_feature   cPPT/CTS: central polypurine tract and central termination sequence of HIV-1
   4413..4513    +  CDS            env (fragment): murine leukemia virus gPr80 envelope polyprotein precursor; env; proteolytically cleaved into gp70SU and p15TM subunits
   4555..4589    +  LTR            3' LTR (ΔU3) (fragment): self-inactivating 3' long terminal repeat (LTR) from Moloney murine leukemia virus
   4618..4941    +  LTR            LTR (fragment): long terminal repeat from Moloney murine leukemia virus
   4968..4992    +  protein_bind   attB1: mutant version of attB; recombination site for the Gateway® BP reaction BP Clonase™
   5013..5040    +  CDS            3xHA (fragment): three tandem HA epitope tags
   5040..6923    +  CDS            NUP98 (fragment): NUP98_HUMAN - Also known as ADAR2. Experimental evidence at protein level: Swiss-Prot protein existence level 1. (Microbial infection) Binds HIV-1 capsid-nucleocapsid (HIV-1 CA-NC) complexes and may thereby promote the integration of the virus in the host nucleus (in vitro) (PubMed:23523133). Binding affinity to HIV-1 CA-NC complexes bearing the capsid change ASN-74-ASP is reduced (in vitro) (PubMed:23523133). From Homo sapiens (Human).
   6975..9344    +  CDS            JADE2: JADE2_HUMAN - Also known as KIAA0239, PHF15. Experimental evidence at protein level: Swiss-Prot protein existence level 1. Scaffold subunit of some HBO1 complexes, which have a histone H4 acetyltransferase activity (PubMed:16387653). Acts as a E3 ubiquitin-protein ligase mediating the ubiquitination and subsequent proteasomal degradation of target protein histone demethylase KDM1A (PubMed:25018020). Also acts as a ubiquitin ligase E3 toward itself. Positive regulator of neurogenesis (By similarity). From Homo sapiens (Human).
   9364..9388    -  protein_bind   attB2: mutant version of attB; recombination site for the Gateway® BP reaction BP Clonase™
   9395..9412    -  misc_feature   MCS (fragment): pUC18/19 multiple cloning site
   9417..9916    +  promoter       PGK promoter: mouse phosphoglycerate kinase 1 promoter
   9943..10653   +  CDS            mCherry: monomeric derivative of DsRed fluorescent protein (Shaner et al., 2004) mammalian codon-optimized
  10705..10773   +  CDS            nef (fragment): NEF_HV1Z2 - Experimental evidence at protein level: Swiss-Prot protein existence level 1. Extracellular Nef protein targets CD4(+) T-lymphocytes for apoptosis by interacting with CXCR4 surface receptors. From Human immunodeficiency virus type 1 group M subtype D (isolate Z2/CDC-Z34) (HIV-1).
  10775..11008   +  LTR            3' LTR (ΔU3): self-inactivating 3' long terminal repeat (LTR) from HIV-1
  11080..11201   +  polyA_signal   SV40 poly(A) signal: SV40 polyadenylation signal
  11241..11376   +  rep_origin     SV40 ori: SV40 origin of replication
  11397..11415   -  promoter       T7 promoter: promoter for bacteriophage T7 RNA polymerase
  11423..11578   +  CDS            lacZα (fragment): LacZα fragment of β-galactosidase; lacZ fragment
  11583..12011   +  rep_origin     f1 ori (sequence partly withheld): f1 bacteriophage origin of replication; arrow indicates direction of (+) strand synthesis
  12064..12168   +  promoter       AmpR promoter: bla
  12169..745     +  CDS            AmpR (across the origin): β-lactamase; bla; confers resistance to ampicillin, carbenicillin, and related antibiotics
>Addgene plasmid #237488 | CCLMPC_HA-NUP98::JADE2 | addgene full sequence | sequence record 475545 | Addgene NGS Result
TGCACGAGTGGGTTACATCGAACTGGATCTCAACAGCGGTAAGATCCTTGAGAGTTTTCGCCCCGAAGAA
CGTTTTCCAATGATGAGCACTTTTAAAGTTCTGCTATGTGGCGCGGTATTATCCCGTATTGACGCCGGGC
AAGAGCAACTCGGTCGCCGCATACACTATTCTCAGAATGACTTGGTTGAGTACTCACCAGTCACAGAAAA
GCATCTTACGGATGGCATGACAGTAAGAGAATTATGCAGTGCTGCCATAACCATGAGTGATAACACTGCG
GCCAACTTACTTCTGACAACGATCGGAGGACCGAAGGAGCTAACCGCTTTTTTGCACAACATGGGGGATC
ATGTAACTCGCCTTGATCGTTGGGAACCGGAGCTGAATGAAGCCATACCAAACGACGAGCGTGACACCAC
GATGCCTGTAGCAATGGCAACAACGTTGCGCAAACTATTAACTGGCGAACTACTTACTCTAGCTTCCCGG
CAACAATTAATAGACTGGATGGAGGCGGATAAAGTTGCAGGACCACTTCTGCGCTCGGCCCTTCCGGCTG
GCTGGTTTATTGCTGATAAATCTGGAGCCGGTGAGCGTGGGTCTCGCGGTATCATTGCAGCACTGGGGCC
AGATGGTAAGCCCTCCCGTATCGTAGTTATCTACACGACGGGGAGTCAGGCAACTATGGATGAACGAAAT
AGACAGATCGCTGAGATAGGTGCCTCACTGATTAAGCATTGGTAACTGTCAGACCAAGTTTACTCATATA
TACTTTAGATTGATTTAAAACTTCATTTTTAATTTAAAAGGATCTAGGTGAAGATCCTTTTTGATAATCT
CATGACCAAAATCCCTTAACGTGAGTTTTCGTTCCACTGAGCGTCAGACCCCGTAGAAAAGATCAAAGGA
TCTTCTTGAGATCCTTTTTTTCTGCGCGTAATCTGCTGCTTGCAAACAAAAAAACCACCGCTACCAGCGG
TGGTTTGTTTGCCGGATCAAGAGCTACCAACTCTTTTTCCGAAGGTAACTGGCTTCAGCAGAGCGCAGAT
ACCAAATACTGTTCTTCTAGTGTAGCCGTAGTTAGGCCACCACTTCAAGAACTCTGTAGCACCGCCTACA
TACCTCGCTCTGCTAATCCTGTTACCAGTGGCTGCTGCCAGTGGCGATAAGTCGTGTCTTACCGGGTTGG
ACTCAAGACGATAGTTACCGGATAAGGCGCAGCGGTCGGGCTGAACGGGGGGTTCGTGCACACAGCCCAG
CTTGGAGCGAACGACCTACACCGAACTGAGATACCTACAGCGTGAGCTATGAGAAAGCGCCACGCTTCCC
GAAGGGAGAAAGGCGGACAGGTATCCGGTAAGCGGCAGGGTCGGAACAGGAGAGCGCACGAGGGAGCTTC
CAGGGGGAAACGCCTGGTATCTTTATAGTCCTGTCGGGTTTCGCCACCTCTGACTTGAGCGTCGATTTTT
GTGATGCTCGTCAGGGGGGCGGAGCCTATGGAAAAACGCCAGCAACGCGGCCTTTTTACGGTTCCTGGCC
TTTTGCTGGCCTTTTGCTCACATGTTCTTTCCTGCGTTATCCCCTGATTCTGTGGATAACCGTATTACCG
CCTTTGAGTGAGCTGATACCGCTCGCCGCAGCCGAACGACCGAGCGCAGCGAGTCAGTGAGCGAGGAAGC
GGAAGAGCGCCCAATACGCAAACCGCCTCTCCCCGCGCGTTGGCCGATTCATTAATGCAGCTGGCACGAC
AGGTTTCCCGACTGGAAAGCGGGCAGTGAGCGCAACGCAATTAATGTGAGTTAGCTCACTCATTAGGCAC
CCCAGGCTTTACACTTTATGCTTCCGGCTCGTATGTTGTGTGGAATTGTGAGCGGATAACAATTTCACAC
AGGAAACAGCTATGACCATGATTACGCCAAGCGCGCAATTAACCCTCACTAAAGGGAACAAAAGCTGGAG
CTGCAAGCTTGGCCATTGCATACGTTGTATCCATATCATAATATGTACATTTATATTGGCTCATGTCCAA
CATTACCGCCATGTTGACATTGATTATTGACTAGTTATTAATAGTAATCAATTACGGGGTCATTAGTTCA
TAGCCCATATATGGAGTTCCGCGTTACATAACTTACGGTAAATGGCCCGCCTGGCTGACCGCCCAACGAC
CCCCGCCCATTGACGTCAATAATGACGTATGTTCCCATAGTAACGCCAATAGGGACTTTCCATTGACGTC
AATGGGTGGAGTATTTACGGTAAACTGCCCACTTGGCAGTACATCAAGTGTATCATATGCCAAGTACGCC
CCCTATTGACGTCAATGACGGTAAATGGCCCGCCTGGCATTATGCCCAGTACATGACCTTATGGGACTTT
CCTACTTGGCAGTACATCTACGTATTAGTCATCGCTATTACCATGGTGATGCGGTTTTGGCAGTACATCA
ATGGGCGTGGATAGCGGTTTGACTCACGGGGATTTCCAAGTCTCCACCCCATTGACGTCAATGGGAGTTT
GTTTTGGCACCAAAATCAACGGGACTTTCCAAAATGTCGTAACAACTCCGCCCCATTGACGCAAATGGGC
GGTAGGCGTGTACGGTGGGAGGTCTATATAAGCAGAGCTCGTTTAGTGAACCGGGGTCTCTCTGGTTAGA
CCAGATCTGAGCCTGGGAGCTCTCTGGCTAACTAGGGAACCCACTGCTTAAGCCTCAATAAAGCTTGCCT
TGAGTGCTTCAAGTAGTGTGTGCCCGTCTGTTGTGTGACTCTGGTAACTAGAGATCCCTCAGACCCTTTT
AGTCAGTGTGGAAAATCTCTAGCAGTGGCGCCCGAACAGGGACTTGAAAGCGAAAGGGAAACCAGAGGAG
CTCTCTCGACGCAGGACTCGGCTTGCTGAAGCGCGCACGGCAAGAGGCGAGGGGCGGCGACTGGTGAGTA
CGCCAAAAATTTTGACTAGCGGAGGCTAGAAGGAGAGAGATGGGTGCGAGAGCGTCAGTATTAAGCGGGG
GAGAATTAGATCGCGATGGGAAAAAATTCGGTTAAGGCCAGGGGGAAAGAAAAAATATAAATTAAAACAT
ATAGTATGGGCAAGCAGGGAGCTAGAACGATTCGCAGTTAATCCTGGCCTGTTAGAAACATCAGAAGGCT
GTAGACAAATACTGGGACAGCTACAACCATCCCTTCAGACAGGATCAGAAGAACTTAGATCATTATATAA
TACAGTAGCAACCCTCTATTGTGTGCATCAAAGGATAGAGATAAAAGACACCAAGGAAGCTTTAGACAAG
ATAGAGGAAGAGCAAAACAAAAGTAAGACCACCGCACAGCAAGCGGCCGCTGATCTTCAGACCTGGAGGA
GGAGATATGAGGGACAATTGGAGAAGTGAATTATATAAATATAAAGTAGTAAAAATTGAACCATTAGGAG
TAGCACCCACCAAGGCAAAGAGAAGAGTGGTGCAGAGAGAAAAAAGAGCAGTGGGAATAGGAGCTTTGTT
CCTTGGGTTCTTGGGAGCAGCAGGAAGCACTATGGGCGCAGCGTCAATGACGCTGACGGTACAGGCCAGA
CAATTATTGTCTGGTATAGTGCAGCAGCAGAACAATTTGCTGAGGGCTATTGAGGCGCAACAGCATCTGT
TGCAACTCACAGTCTGGGGCATCAAGCAGCTCCAGGCAAGAATCCTGGCTGTGGAAAGATACCTAAAGGA
TCAACAGCTCCTGGGGATTTGGGGTTGCTCTGGAAAACTCATTTGCACCACTGCTGTGCCTTGGAATGCT
AGTTGGAGTAATAAATCTCTGGAACAGATTTGGAATCACACGACCTGGATGGAGTGGGACAGAGAAATTA
ACAATTACACAAGCTTAATACACTCCTTAATTGAAGAATCGCAAAACCAGCAAGAAAAGAATGAACAAGA
ATTATTGGAATTAGATAAATGGGCAAGTTTGTGGAATTGGTTTAACATAACAAATTGGCTGTGGTATATA
AAATTATTCATAATGATAGTAGGAGGCTTGGTAGGTTTAAGAATAGTTTTTGCTGTACTTTCTATAGTGA
ATAGAGTTAGGCAGGGATATTCACCATTATCGTTTCAGACCCACCTCCCAACCCCGAGGGGACCCGACAG
GCCCGAAGGAATAGAAGAAGAAGGTGGAGAGAGAGACAGAGACAGATCCATTCGATTAGTGAACGGATCT
CGACGGTATCGATAAGCTAATTCACAAATGGCAGTATTCATCCACAATTTTAAAAGAAAAGGGGGGATTG
GGGGGTACAGTGCAGGGGAAAGAATAGTAGACATAATAGCAACAGACATACAAACTAAAGAATTACAAAA
ACAAATTACAAAAATTCAAAATTTTCGGGTTTATTACAGGGACAGCAGAGATCCAGTTTGGGAATTAGCT
TGATCGATTAGTCCAATTTGTTAAAGACAGGATATCAGTGGTCCAGGCTCTAGTTTTGACTCAACAATAT
CACCAGCTGAAGCCTATAGAGTACGAGCCATAGATAGAATAAAAGATTTTATTTAGTCTCCAGAAAAAGG
GGGGAATGAAAGACCCCACCTGTAGGTTTGGCAAGCTAGGATCAAGGTTAGGAACAGAGAGACAGCAGAA
TATGGGCCAAACAGGATATCTGTGGTAAGCAGTTCCTGCCCCGGCTCAGGGCCAAGAACAGTTGGAACAG
CAGAATATGGGCCAAACAGGATATCTGTGGTAAGCAGTTCCTGCCCCGGCTCAGGGCCAAGAACAGATGG
TCCCCAGATGCGGTCCCGCCCTCAGCAGTTTCTAGAGAACCATCAGATGTTTCCAGGGTGCCCCAAGGAC
CTGAAATGACCCTGTGCCTTATTTGAACTAACCAATCAGTTCGCTTCTCGCTTCTGTTCGCGCGCTTCTG
CTCCCCGAGCTCAATAAAAGAGCCCACAACCCCTCACTCGGCGCGATCTAGATCTCGAATCGAATTCACA
AGTTTGTACAAAAAAGCAGGCTTGGAAGGAGTTCGAACCATGTACCCATACGATGTTCCAGATTACGCTT
TTAACAAATCATTTGGAACACCCTTTGGGGGTGGCACAGGTGGCTTTGGCACAACTTCAACATTTGGACA
GAATACTGGCTTTGGCACTACTAGTGGAGGGGCATTTGGAACATCTGCATTTGGTTCTAGCAACAATACT
GGAGGCCTCTTTGGAAATTCACAGACTAAACCAGGAGGATTGTTTGGAACCAGTTCATTTAGCCAGCCAG
CTACCTCCACAAGCACTGGCTTTGGGTTTGGTACGTCAACAGGAACAGCAAATACCTTGTTTGGAACTGC
AAGCACAGGGACCAGTCTCTTCTCATCCCAAAACAATGCCTTTGCACAAAATAAACCAACTGGCTTTGGC
AATTTTGGAACCAGTACTAGCAGTGGAGGACTCTTTGGAACCACAAATACCACCTCTAATCCTTTTGGCA
GCACATCTGGCTCCCTCTTTGGGCCAAGTAGTTTTACAGCTGCTCCTACTGGGACTACTATTAAATTTAA
CCCTCCAACTGGTACAGATACTATGGTCAAAGCTGGAGTTAGCACTAACATAAGTACCAAGCACCAGTGT
ATTACTGCTATGAAAGAATATGAAAGCAAGTCACTAGAGGAACTTCGTTTAGAGGATTATCAGGCTAACA
GGAAGGGCCCACAGAACCAGGTGGGAGCAGGTACCACAACTGGCTTGTTTGGGTCTTCTCCAGCCACTTC
CAGCGCAACAGGACTCTTCAGCTCCTCCACCACTAATTCAGGCTTTGCATATGGTCAGAACAAAACTGCC
TTTGGAACTAGTACAACTGGATTTGGAACAAATCCAGGTGGTCTCTTTGGCCAACAGAATCAGCAGACTA
CCAGCCTCTTCAGCAAACCATTTGGCCAGGCTACAACCACCCAGAACACTGGCTTTTCCTTTGGTAATAC
CAGCACCATAGGACAGCCAAGCACCAACACCATGGGATTATTTGGAGTAACCCAAGCCTCACAGCCTGGA
GGTCTTTTTGGGACAGCTACAAACACCAGCACTGGGACAGCATTTGGAACAGGAACAGGTCTCTTTGGGC
AGACCAATACTGGATTTGGTGCTGTTGGTTCGACCCTGTTTGGCAATAACAAGCTTACTACATTTGGAAG
CAGCACAACCAGTGCACCTTCATTTGGTACAACCAGTGGCGGGCTCTTTGGTTTTGGCACAAATACCAGT
GGGAATAGTATTTTTGGAAGTAAACCAGCACCTGGGACTCTTGGAACTGGGCTTGGTGCAGGATTTGGAA
CAGCTCTTGGTGCTGGACAGGCATCTTTGTTTGGGAACAACCAACCTAAGATTGGAGGGCCTCTTGGTAC
AGGAGCCTTTGGGGCCCCTGGATTTAATACTACGACAGCCACTTTGGGCTTTGGAGCCCCCCAGGCCCCA
GTAGCTTTGACAGATCCAAATGCTTCTGCTGCCCAGCAGGCTGTTCTCCAGCAGCACATCAATAGTCTAA
CATACTCACCTTTTGGAGACTCTCCTCTCTTCCGGAATCCGATGTCAGACCCTAAGAAGAAGGAAGAGAG
ATTGAAACCAACAAATCCAGCAGCCCAGAAGGCTCTTACTACACCTACTCATTATAAACTGACACCCCGC
CCTGCCACTAGAGTCCGGCCAAAGGCTTTACAAACAACAGGCACAGCCAAGTCACATCTCTTTGATGGGC
TGGATGACGATGAACCATCCCTAGCCAATGGAGCATTCATGCCCAAGAAGAGCATTAAGAAGTTGGTTTT
GAAGAACCTTAATAATAGCAATCTCTTTTCTCCTGTTAATCGTGATTCAGAAAATCTAGCTTCACCATCT
GAATATCCAGAAAATGGAGAGAGATTTAGTTTCCTAAGCAAACCTGTTGATGAGAATCGCCGCTCGGGCC
CGGCCCTGGGGACAGGGCGGGCTAGGGGCGCCCCAGAGTCCATGATGGAAGAGAAGAGGCGAAAATACTC
CATCAGCAGTGACAACTCTGACACCACTGACAGTCATGCGACATCTACATCCGCATCAAGATGCTCCAAA
CTGCCCAGCAGCACCAAGTCGGGCTGGCCCCGACAGAACGAAAAGAAGCCCTCCGAGGTTTTCCGGACAG
ACTTGATCACAGCCATGAAGATCCCGGACTCATACCAGCTCAGCCCGGATGACTACTACATCCTGGCAGA
CCCATGGCGACAGGAATGGGAGAAAGGTGTGCAGGTGCCTGCCGGGGCAGAGGCCATCCCAGAGCCCGTG
GTGAGGATCCTCCCACCACTGGAAGGCCCCCCTGCCCAGGCATCCCCGAGCAGCACCATGCTTGGTGAGG
GCTCCCAGCCTGATTGGCCAGGGGGCAGCCGCTATGACTTGGACGAGATTGATGCCTACTGGCTGGAGCT
CATCAACTCGGAGCTTAAGGAGATGGAGAGGCCGGAGCTGGACGAGCTGACATTAGAGCGTGTGCTGGAG
GAGCTGGAGACCCTGTGCCACCAGAATATGGCCAGGGCCATTGAGACGCAGGAGGGGCTGGGCATCGAGT
ACGACGAGGATGTTGTCTGCGACGTGTGTCGCTCTCCTGAGGGCGAGGATGGCAACGAGATGGTCTTCTG
TGACAAGTGCAACGTCTGTGTGCATCAGGCATGCTACGGGATCCTCAAGGTGCCCACGGGCAGCTGGCTG
TGCCGGACGTGTGCCCTGGGTGTCCAGCCAAAGTGCCTGCTCTGCCCCAAGCGAGGAGGAGCCTTGAAGC
CCACTAGAAGTGGGACCAAGTGGGTGCATGTCAGCTGTGCCCTATGGATTCCTGAGGTCAGCATCGGCTG
CCCAGAGAAGATGGAGCCCATCACCAAGATCTCGCATATCCCAGCCAGCCGCTGGGCTCTGTCCTGCAGC
CTCTGCAAGGAATGCACAGGCACCTGCATCCAGTGTTCCATGCCTTCCTGCGTCACAGCGTTCCATGTCA
CATGCGCCTTTGACCACGGCCTGGAAATGCGGACTATATTAGCAGACAACGATGAGGTCAAGTTCAAGTC
ATTCTGCCAGGAGCACAGTGACGGGGGCCCACGTAATGAGCCCACATCTGAGCCCACGGAACCCAGCCAG
GCTGGCGAGGACCTGGAAAAGGTGACCCTGCGCAAGCAGCGGCTGCAGCAGCTAGAGGAGGACTTCTACG
AGCTGGTGGAGCCGGCTGAGGTGGCTGAGCGGCTGGACCTGGCTGAGGCACTGGTCGACTTCATCTACCA
GTACTGGAAGCTGAAGAGGAAAGCCAATGCCAACCAGCCGCTGCTGACCCCCAAGACCGACGAGGTGGAC
AACCTGGCCCAGCAGGAGCAGGACGTCCTCTACCGCCGCCTGAAGCTCTTCACCCATCTGCGGCAGGACC
TAGAGAGGGTTAGAAATCTGTGCTACATGGTGACAAGGCGCGAGAGAACGAAACACGCCATCTGCAAACT
CCAGGAGCAGATATTCCACCTGCAGATGAAACTTATTGAACAGGATCTGTGTCGAGGCCTGTCCACCTCA
TTCCCCATCGATGGCACCTTCTTCAACAGCTGGCTGGCACAGTCGGTGCAGATCACAGCAGAGAACATGG
CCATGAGCGAGTGGCCACTGAACAATGGGCACCGCGAGGACCCTGCTCCAGGGCTGCTGTCAGAGGAACT
GCTGCAGGACGAGGAGACACTGCTCAGCTTCATGCGGGACCCCTCGCTGCGACCTGGTGACCCTGCTAGG
AAGGCCCGAGGCCGCACCCGCCTGCCTGCCAAGAAGAAACCACCACCACCACCACCGCAGGACGGGCCTG
GTTCACGGACGACTCCAGACAAAGCCCCCAAGAAGACCTGGGGCCAGGATGCAGGCAGTGGCAAGGGGGG
TCAAGGGCCACCTACCAGGAAGCCACCACGTCGGACATCTTCTCACTTGCCGTCCAGCCCTGCAGCCGGG
GACTGTCCCATCCTAGCCACCCCTGAAAGCCCCCCGCCACTGGCCCCTGAGACCCCGGACGAGGCAGCCT
CAGTAGCTGCTGACTCAGATGTCCAAGTGCCTGGCCCTGCAGCAAGCCCTAAGCCTTTGGGCCGGCTCCG
GCCACCCCGCGAGAGCAAGGTAACCCGGAGATTGCCGGGTGCCAGGCCTGATGCTGGGATGGGACCACCT
TCAGCTGTGGCTGAGAGGCCCAAGGTCAGCCTGCATTTTGACACTGAGACTGATGGCTACTTCTCTGATG
GGGAGATGAGCGACTCAGATGTAGAGGCCGAGGACGGTGGGGTGCAGCGGGGTCCCCGGGAGGCAGGGGC
AGAGGAGGTGGTCCGCATGGGCGTACTGGCCTCCTAGCTCGAGTGCGGCCGCAACCCAGCTTTCTTGTAC
AAAGTGGTGATATCGGTACCGAGCTCGAATTCTACCGGGTAGGGGAGGCGCTTTTCCCAAGGCAGTCTGG
AGCATGCGCTTTAGCAGCCCCGCTGGGCACTTGGCGCTACACAAGTGGCCTCTGGCCTCGCACACATTCC
ACATCCACCGGTAGGCGCCAACCGGCTCCGTTCTTTGGTGGCCCCTTCGCGCCACCTTCTACTCCTCCCC
TAGTCAGGAAGTTCCCCCCCGCCCCGCAGCTCGCGTCGTGCAGGACGTGACAAATGGAAGTAGCACGTCT
CACTAGTCTCGTGCAGATGGACAGCACCGCTGAGCAATGGAAGCGGGTAGGCCTTTGGGGCAGCGGCCAA
TAGCAGCTTTGCTCCTTCGCTTTCTGGGCTCAGAGGCTGGGAAGGGGTGGGTCCGGGGGCGGGCTCAGGG
GCGGGCTCAGGGGCGGGGCGGGCGCCCGAAGGTCCTCCGGAGGCCCGGCATTCTGCACGCTTCAAAAGCG
CACGTCTGCCGCGCTGTTCTCCTCTTCCTCATCTCCGGGCCTTTCGACCATCTAGATCCACCGCGGGCCA
CCATGGTGAGCAAGGGCGAGGAGGATAACATGGCCATCATCAAGGAGTTCATGCGCTTCAAGGTGCACAT
GGAGGGCTCCGTGAACGGCCACGAGTTCGAGATCGAGGGCGAGGGCGAGGGCCGCCCCTACGAGGGCACC
CAGACCGCCAAGCTGAAGGTGACCAAGGGTGGCCCCCTGCCCTTCGCCTGGGACATCCTGTCCCCTCAGT
TCATGTACGGCTCCAAGGCCTACGTGAAGCACCCCGCCGACATCCCCGACTACTTGAAGCTGTCCTTCCC
CGAGGGCTTCAAGTGGGAGCGCGTGATGAACTTCGAGGACGGCGGCGTGGTGACCGTGACCCAGGACTCC
TCCCTGCAGGACGGCGAGTTCATCTACAAGGTGAAGCTGCGCGGCACCAACTTCCCCTCCGACGGCCCCG
TAATGCAGAAGAAGACCATGGGCTGGGAGGCCTCCTCCGAGCGGATGTACCCCGAGGACGGCGCCCTGAA
GGGCGAGATCAAGCAGAGGCTGAAGCTGAAGGACGGCGGCCACTACGACGCTGAGGTCAAGACCACCTAC
AAGGCCAAGAAGCCCGTGCAGCTGCCCGGCGCCTACAACGTCAACATCAAGTTGGACATCACCTCCCACA
ACGAGGACTACACCATCGTGGAACAGTACGAACGCGCCGAGGGCCGCCACTCCACCGGCGGCATGGACGA
GCTGTACAAGTAGAGCGGCCAACTCGAGGGATCCCCCGGGGTCGACTGATCAAATTCGAGCTCGGTACCT
TTAAGACCAATGACTTACAAGGCAGCTGTAGATCTTAGCCACTTTTTAAAAGAAAAGGGGGGACTGGAAG
GGCTAATTCACTCCCAACGAAGACAAGATCTGCTTTTTGCTTGTACTGGGTCTCTCTGGTTAGACCAGAT
CTGAGCCTGGGAGCTCTCTGGCTAACTAGGGAACCCACTGCTTAAGCCTCAATAAAGCTTGCCTTGAGTG
CTTCAAGTAGTGTGTGCCCGTCTGTTGTGTGACTCTGGTAACTAGAGATCCCTCAGACCCTTTTAGTCAG
TGTGGAAAATCTCTAGCAGTAGTAGTTCATGTCATCTTATTATTCAGTATTTATAACTTGCAAAGAAATG
AATATCAGAGAGTGAGAGGAACTTGTTTATTGCAGCTTATAATGGTTACAAATAAAGCAATAGCATCACA
AATTTCACAAATAAAGCATTTTTTTCACTGCATTCTAGTTGTGGTTTGTCCAAACTCATCAATGTATCTT
ATCATGTCTGGCTCTAGCTATCCCGCCCCTAACTCCGCCCATCCCGCCCCTAACTCCGCCCAGTTCCGCC
CATTCTCCGCCCCATGGCTGACTAATTTTTTTTATTTATGCAGAGGCCGAGGCCGCCTCGGCCTCTGAGC
TATTCCAGAAGTAGTGAGGAGGCTTTTTTGGAGGCCTAGGGACGTACCCAATTCGCCCTATAGTGAGTCG
TATTACGCGCGCTCACTGGCCGTCGTTTTACAACGTCGTGACTGGGAAAACCCTGGCGTTACCCAACTTA
ATCGCCTTGCAGCACATCCCCCTTTCGCCAGCTGGCGTAATAGCGAAGAGGCCCGCACCGATCGCCCTTC
CCAACAGTTGCGCAGCCTGAATGGCGAATGGG
[124 nt withheld, positions 11583-11706]
C
[91 nt withheld, positions 11708-11798]
A
[49 nt withheld, positions 11800-11848]
CCTTTGACGTTGGAGTCCACGTTCTTT
[37 nt withheld, positions 11876-11912]
ACCCTATCTCGGTCTATTCTTTTGATTTATAAGGGATTTTGCCGATTTCGGCCTATTGGTTAAAAAATGA
GCTGATTTAACAAAAATTTAACGCGAATTTTAACAAAATATTAACGCTTACAATTTAGGTGGCACTTTTC
GGGGAAATGTGCGCGGAACCCCTATTTGTTTATTTTTCTAAATACATTCAAATATGTATCCGCTCATGAG
ACAATAACCCTGATAAATGCTTCAATAATATTGAAAAAGGAAGAGTATGAGTATTCAACATTTCCGTGTC
GCCCTTATTCCCTTTTTTGCGGCATTTTGCCTTCCTGTTTTTGCTCACCCAGAAACGCTGGTGAAAGTAA
AAGATGCTGAAGATCAGTTGGG
